Addgene plasmid #90785: NCAPH B8.6 gRNA
Purpose: 3rd generation lentiviral gRNA plasmid targeting human NCAPH
Depositing lab: Iain Cheeseman. Depositing organization: Whitehead Institute for Biomedical Research. Publication: Large-Scale Analysis of CRISPR/Cas9 Cell-Cycle Knockouts Reveals the Diversity of p53-Dependent Responses to Cell-Cycle Defects. McKinley KL, Cheeseman IM. Dev Cell. 2017 Feb 27;40(4):405-420.e2. doi: 10.1016/j.devcel.2017.01.012. Epub 2017 Feb 16. PubMed 28216383.
Backbone
  Vector backbone: pLenti-sgRNA
  Backbone manufacturer: Eric Lander & David Sabatini labs (Addgene plasmid #71409)
  Backbone size w/o insert (bp): 9151
  Vector type: Lentiviral, CRISPR
  Selectable markers: Puromycin
Growth in bacteria
  Bacterial resistance: Ampicillin, 100 μg/mL
  Growth temperature: 37°C
  Growth strain: NEB Stable
  Copy number: Unknown
Gene/Insert
  Gene/Insert name: NCAPH (Guide Designation B8.6) (alt name: pKMKO series)
  gRNA/shRNA sequence: CACCgATCGGGAACACACGCTCTGA
  Species: H. sapiens (human)
  Promoter: U6
  Cloning method: Restriction Enzyme; 5′ cloning site BsmBI (destroyed during cloning); 3′ cloning site BsmBI (destroyed during cloning)
  Sequencing primers: 5′ hU6-F (5'-GAGGGCCTATTTCCCATGATT-3'); 3′ EF1a-R (5'-CACGGCGACTACTGCACTTA-3')
Terms and licenses: Academic/Nonprofit Terms; Industry Terms: Not Available to Industry
Depositor comments: Please note that gRNA target sequence listed is not strictly the 20nt spacer sequence, but also contains the 5' BsmBI overhang. For more information about knockout human cell lines generated using this plasmid, please see http://cellcycleknockouts.wi.mit.edu/ .
How to cite: NCAPH B8.6 gRNA was a gift from Iain Cheeseman (Addgene plasmid # 90785 ; http://n2t.net/addgene:90785 ; RRID:Addgene_90785)
