[The description below was written by a language model from this plasmid's Addgene catalogue record and pLannotate feature annotations shown in this document.]
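Description:
NCAPH B8.6 gRNA is a third-generation lentiviral CRISPR guide plasmid built on the pLenti-sgRNA backbone. It expresses a single guide RNA directed against human NCAPH. In bacteria it is maintained by a high-copy ColE1/pUC-type origin and selected through an ampicillin resistance (β-lactamase) cassette. An f1 origin, an SV40 origin and remnants of lac/lacZα and T3/T7 promoter sequences are also annotated as backbone leftovers. The sequenced record is 7,302 nt, noticeably smaller than the 9,151 bp listed for the backbone without insert. One plausible explanation is that a stuffer fragment was lost when the guide was cloned between the two BsmBI sites, which were destroyed in the process, but the record does not explain the difference.

The transfer cassette begins with a chimeric RSV promoter and truncated HIV-1 5' LTR, which makes genomic RNA production Tat-independent. This is followed by the Ψ packaging signal with a partial gag fragment and the Rev response element for nuclear export of the unspliced viral RNA. A human U6 RNA polymerase III promoter drives the NCAPH spacer fused to the Streptococcus pyogenes Cas9 guide scaffold, annotated here as a tracrRNA fragment. Downstream, a cPPT/CTS element aids nuclear import. An EF-1α core promoter expresses puromycin N-acetyltransferase for selecting transduced mammalian cells, and a WPRE enhances transcript expression. The cassette ends in a self-inactivating ΔU3 3' LTR, followed by an SV40 polyadenylation signal.

No Cas9 is encoded, so the nuclease must be supplied separately in the target cells. The plasmid belongs to a guide series used to generate cell-cycle gene knockouts in human cell lines.
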