Features (pLannotate 1.2.2; 28 found; start..end, strand, type, name):
      1..26      +  rep_origin     RSF ori (fragment): Plasmids containing the RSF 1030 origin of replication can be propagated in E. coli cells that contain additional plasmids with compatible origins.
     28..120     +  CDS            lacI (fragment): lac repressor; lacI; The lac repressor binds to the lac operator to inhibit transcription in E. coli. This inhibition can be relieved by adding lactose or isopropyl-β-D-thiogalactopyranoside (IPTG).
    133..154     +  protein_bind   CAP binding site: CAP binding activates transcription in the presence of cAMP. E. coli catabolite activator protein
    169..199     +  promoter       lac promoter: promoter for the E. coli lac operon
    207..223     +  protein_bind   lac operator: The lac repressor binds to the lac operator to inhibit transcription in E. coli. This inhibition can be relieved by adding lactose or isopropyl-β-D-thiogalactopyranoside (IPTG). lac repressor encoded by lacI
    268..286     +  promoter       T3 promoter: promoter for bacteriophage T3 RNA polymerase
    314..540     +  promoter       RSV promoter: Rous sarcoma virus enhancer/promoter
    541..721     +  LTR            5' LTR (truncated): truncated 5' long terminal repeat (LTR) from HIV-1
    768..893     +  misc_feature   HIV-1 Ψ: packaging signal of human immunodeficiency virus type 1
    877..1240    +  CDS            HIV-1 gag (fragment): gag protein from human immunodeficiency virus 1; gag
   1386..1619    +  misc_feature   RRE: The Rev response element (RRE) of HIV-1 allows for Rev-dependent mRNA export from the nucleus to the cytoplasm.
   1996..2022    +  CDS            Rev (fragment): human immunodeficiency virus 1 (HIV-1) Rev protein; rev; enhances nuclear export of unspliced and incompletely spliced viral mRNAs
   2026..2266    +  promoter       U6 promoter: RNA polymerase III promoter for human U6 snRNA
   2314..2381    +  misc_RNA       tracrRNA (fragment): trans-activating CRISPR RNA for the Streptococcus pyogenes CRISPR/Cas9 system
   2430..2547    +  misc_feature   cPPT/CTS: central polypurine tract and central termination sequence of HIV-1
   2616..2827    +  promoter       EF-1α core promoter: core promoter for human elongation factor EF-1α
   2853..3452    +  CDS            PuroR (fragment): puromycin N-acetyltransferase; pac from Streptomyces; confers resistance to puromycin
   3468..4056    +  misc_feature   WPRE: woodchuck hepatitis virus posttranscriptional regulatory element
   4107..4126    +  misc_feature   cPPT/CTS (fragment): central polypurine tract and central termination sequence of HIV-1
   4128..4361    +  LTR            3' LTR (ΔU3): self-inactivating 3' long terminal repeat (LTR) from HIV-1
   4439..4560    +  polyA_signal   SV40 poly(A) signal: SV40 polyadenylation signal
   4600..4735    +  rep_origin     SV40 ori: SV40 origin of replication
   4756..4774    -  promoter       T7 promoter: promoter for bacteriophage T7 RNA polymerase
   4782..4937    +  CDS            lacZα (fragment): LacZα fragment of β-galactosidase; lacZ fragment
   4942..5370    +  rep_origin     f1 ori (sequence partly withheld): f1 bacteriophage origin of replication; arrow indicates direction of (+) strand synthesis
   5423..5527    +  promoter       AmpR promoter: bla
   5528..6388    +  CDS            AmpR: β-lactamase; bla; confers resistance to ampicillin, carbenicillin, and related antibiotics
   6559..7147    +  rep_origin     ori: high-copy-number ColE1/pMB1/pBR322/pUC origin of replication
>Addgene plasmid #90785 | NCAPH B8.6 gRNA | addgene full sequence | sequence record 183798 | Addgene NGS Result
CGAGTCAGTGAGCGAGGAAGCGGAAGAGCGCCCAATACGCAAACCGCCTCTCCCCGCGCGTTGGCCGATT
CATTAATGCAGCTGGCACGACAGGTTTCCCGACTGGAAAGCGGGCAGTGAGCGCAACGCAATTAATGTGA
GTTAGCTCACTCATTAGGCACCCCAGGCTTTACACTTTATGCTTCCGGCTCGTATGTTGTGTGGAATTGT
GAGCGGATAACAATTTCACACAGGAAACAGCTATGACCATGATTACGCCAAGCGCGCAATTAACCCTCAC
TAAAGGGAACAAAAGCTGGAGCTGCAAGCTTAATGTAGTCTTATGCAATACTCTTGTAGTCTTGCAACAT
GGTAACGATGAGTTAGCAACATGCCTTACAAGGAGAGAAAAAGCACCGTGCATGCCGATTGGTGGAAGTA
AGGTGGTACGATCGTGCCTTATTAGGAAGGCAACAGACGGGTCTGACATGGATTGGACGAACCACTGAAT
TGCCGCATTGCAGAGATATTGTATTTAAGTGCCTAGCTCGATACATAAACGGGTCTCTCTGGTTAGACCA
GATCTGAGCCTGGGAGCTCTCTGGCTAACTAGGGAACCCACTGCTTAAGCCTCAATAAAGCTTGCCTTGA
GTGCTTCAAGTAGTGTGTGCCCGTCTGTTGTGTGACTCTGGTAACTAGAGATCCCTCAGACCCTTTTAGT
CAGTGTGGAAAATCTCTAGCAGTGGCGCCCGAACAGGGACTTGAAAGCGAAAGGGAAACCAGAGGAGCTC
TCTCGACGCAGGACTCGGCTTGCTGAAGCGCGCACGGCAAGAGGCGAGGGGCGGCGACTGGTGAGTACGC
CAAAAATTTTGACTAGCGGAGGCTAGAAGGAGAGAGATGGGTGCGAGAGCGTCAGTATTAAGCGGGGGAG
AATTAGATCGCGATGGGAAAAAATTCGGTTAAGGCCAGGGGGAAAGAAAAAATATAAATTAAAACATATA
GTATGGGCAAGCAGGGAGCTAGAACGATTCGCAGTTAATCCTGGCCTGTTAGAAACATCAGAAGGCTGTA
GACAAATACTGGGACAGCTACAACCATCCCTTCAGACAGGATCAGAAGAACTTAGATCATTATATAATAC
AGTAGCAACCCTCTATTGTGTGCATCAAAGGATAGAGATAAAAGACACCAAGGAAGCTTTAGACAAGATA
GAGGAAGAGCAAAACAAAAGTAAGACCACCGCACAGCAAGCGGCCGCTGATCTTCAGACCTGGAGGAGGA
GATATGAGGGACAATTGGAGAAGTGAATTATATAAATATAAAGTAGTAAAAATTGAACCATTAGGAGTAG
CACCCACCAAGGCAAAGAGAAGAGTGGTGCAGAGAGAAAAAAGAGCAGTGGGAATAGGAGCTTTGTTCCT
TGGGTTCTTGGGAGCAGCAGGAAGCACTATGGGCGCAGCGTCAATGACGCTGACGGTACAGGCCAGACAA
TTATTGTCTGGTATAGTGCAGCAGCAGAACAATTTGCTGAGGGCTATTGAGGCGCAACAGCATCTGTTGC
AACTCACAGTCTGGGGCATCAAGCAGCTCCAGGCAAGAATCCTGGCTGTGGAAAGATACCTAAAGGATCA
ACAGCTCCTGGGGATTTGGGGTTGCTCTGGAAAACTCATTTGCACCACTGCTGTGCCTTGGAATGCTAGT
TGGAGTAATAAATCTCTGGAACAGATTTGGAATCACACGACCTGGATGGAGTGGGACAGAGAAATTAACA
ATTACACAAGCTTAATACACTCCTTAATTGAAGAATCGCAAAACCAGCAAGAAAAGAATGAACAAGAATT
ATTGGAATTAGATAAATGGGCAAGTTTGTGGAATTGGTTTAACATAACAAATTGGCTGTGGTATATAAAA
TTATTCATAATGATAGTAGGAGGCTTGGTAGGTTTAAGAATAGTTTTTGCTGTACTTTCTATAGTGAATA
GAGTTAGGCAGGGATATTCACCATTATCGTTTCAGACCCACCTCCCAACCCCGAGGGGACCCAGAGAGGG
CCTATTTCCCATGATTCCTTCATATTTGCATATACGATACAAGGCTGTTAGAGAGATAATTAGAATTAAT
TTGACTGTAAACACAAAGATATTAGTACAAAATACGTGACGTAGAAAGTAATAATTTCTTGGGTAGTTTG
CAGTTTTAAAATTATGTTTTAAAATGGACTATCATATGCTTACCGTAACTTGAAAGTATTTCGATTTCTT
GGCTTTATATATCTTGTGGAAAGGACGAAACACCGATCGGGAACACACGCTCTGAGTTTAAGAGCTATGC
TGGAAACAGCATAGCAAGTTTAAATAAGGCTAGTCCGTTATCAACTTGAAAAAGTGGCACCGAGTCGGTG
CTTTTTTTGAATTCTAGATCTTGAGACAAATGGCAGTATTCATCCACAATTTTAAAAGAAAAGGGGGGAT
TGGGGGGTACAGTGCAGGGGAAAGAATAGTAGACATAATAGCAACAGACATACAAACTAAAGAATTACAA
AAACAAATTACAAAAATTCAAAATTTTCGGGTTTATTACAGGGACAGCAGAGATCCACTTTGGCGCCGGC
TCGAGTGGCTCCGGTGCCCGTCAGTGGGCAGAGCGCACATCGCCCACAGTCCCCGAGAAGTTGGGGGGAG
GGGTCGGCAATTGAACCGGTGCCTAGAGAAGGTGGCGCGGGGTAAACTGGGAAAGTGATGTCGTGTACTG
GCTCCGCCTTTTTCCCGAGGGTGGGGGAGAACCGTATATAAGTGCAGTAGTCGCCGTGAACGTTCTTTTT
CGCAACGGGTTTGCCGCCAGAACACAGGTGTCGTGACGCGGGATCCGCCACCATGACCGAGTACAAGCCC
ACGGTGCGCCTCGCCACCCGCGACGACGTCCCCAGGGCCGTACGCACCCTCGCCGCCGCGTTCGCCGACT
ACCCCGCCACGCGCCACACCGTCGATCCGGACCGCCACATCGAGCGGGTCACCGAGCTGCAAGAACTCTT
CCTCACGCGCGTCGGGCTCGACATCGGCAAGGTGTGGGTCGCGGACGACGGCGCCGCGGTGGCGGTCTGG
ACCACGCCGGAGAGCGTCGAAGCGGGGGCGGTGTTCGCCGAGATCGGCCCGCGCATGGCCGAGTTGAGCG
GTTCCCGGCTGGCCGCGCAGCAACAGATGGAAGGCCTCCTGGCGCCGCACCGGCCCAAGGAGCCCGCGTG
GTTCCTGGCCACCGTCGGAGTCTCGCCCGACCACCAGGGCAAGGGTCTGGGCAGCGCCGTCGTGCTCCCC
GGAGTGGAGGCGGCCGAGCGCGCCGGGGTGCCCGCCTTCCTGGAGACCTCCGCGCCCCGCAACCTCCCCT
TCTACGAGCGGCTCGGCTTCACCGTCACCGCCGACGTCGAGGTGCCCGAAGGACCGCGCACCTGGTGCAT
GACCCGCAAGCCCGGTGCCTGAACGCGTTAAGTCGACAATCAACCTCTGGATTACAAAATTTGTGAAAGA
TTGACTGGTATTCTTAACTATGTTGCTCCTTTTACGCTATGTGGATACGCTGCTTTAATGCCTTTGTATC
ATGCTATTGCTTCCCGTATGGCTTTCATTTTCTCCTCCTTGTATAAATCCTGGTTGCTGTCTCTTTATGA
GGAGTTGTGGCCCGTTGTCAGGCAACGTGGCGTGGTGTGCACTGTGTTTGCTGACGCAACCCCCACTGGT
TGGGGCATTGCCACCACCTGTCAGCTCCTTTCCGGGACTTTCGCTTTCCCCCTCCCTATTGCCACGGCGG
AACTCATCGCCGCCTGCCTTGCCCGCTGCTGGACAGGGGCTCGGCTGTTGGGCACTGACAATTCCGTGGT
GTTGTCGGGGAAATCATCGTCCTTTCCTTGGCTGCTCGCCTGTGTTGCCACCTGGATTCTGCGCGGGACG
TCCTTCTGCTACGTCCCTTCGGCCCTCAATCCAGCGGACCTTCCTTCCCGCGGCCTGCTGCCGGCTCTGC
GGCCTCTTCCGCGTCTTCGCCTTCGCCCTCAGACGAGTCGGATCTCCCTTTGGGCCGCCTCCCCGCGTCG
ACTTTAAGACCAATGACTTACAAGGCAGCTGTAGATCTTAGCCACTTTTTAAAAGAAAAGGGGGGACTGG
AAGGGCTAATTCACTCCCAACGAAGACAAGATCTGCTTTTTGCTTGTACTGGGTCTCTCTGGTTAGACCA
GATCTGAGCCTGGGAGCTCTCTGGCTAACTAGGGAACCCACTGCTTAAGCCTCAATAAAGCTTGCCTTGA
GTGCTTCAAGTAGTGTGTGCCCGTCTGTTGTGTGACTCTGGTAACTAGAGATCCCTCAGACCCTTTTAGT
CAGTGTGGAAAATCTCTAGCAGTACGTATAGTAGTTCATGTCATCTTATTATTCAGTATTTATAACTTGC
AAAGAAATGAATATCAGAGAGTGAGAGGAACTTGTTTATTGCAGCTTATAATGGTTACAAATAAAGCAAT
AGCATCACAAATTTCACAAATAAAGCATTTTTTTCACTGCATTCTAGTTGTGGTTTGTCCAAACTCATCA
ATGTATCTTATCATGTCTGGCTCTAGCTATCCCGCCCCTAACTCCGCCCATCCCGCCCCTAACTCCGCCC
AGTTCCGCCCATTCTCCGCCCCATGGCTGACTAATTTTTTTTATTTATGCAGAGGCCGAGGCCGCCTCGG
CCTCTGAGCTATTCCAGAAGTAGTGAGGAGGCTTTTTTGGAGGCCTAGGGACGTACCCAATTCGCCCTAT
AGTGAGTCGTATTACGCGCGCTCACTGGCCGTCGTTTTACAACGTCGTGACTGGGAAAACCCTGGCGTTA
CCCAACTTAATCGCCTTGCAGCACATCCCCCTTTCGCCAGCTGGCGTAATAGCGAAGAGGCCCGCACCGA
TCGCCCTTCCCAACAGTTGCGCAGCCTGAATGGCGAATGGG
[124 nt withheld, positions 4942-5065]
C
[91 nt withheld, positions 5067-5157]
A
[49 nt withheld, positions 5159-5207]
CCTTTGACGTTGGAGTCCACGTTCTTT
[37 nt withheld, positions 5235-5271]
ACCCTATCTCGGTCTATTCTTTTGATTTATAAGGGATTTTGCCGATTTCGGCCTATTGGTTAAAAAATGA
GCTGATTTAACAAAAATTTAACGCGAATTTTAACAAAATATTAACGCTTACAATTTAGGTGGCACTTTTC
GGGGAAATGTGCGCGGAACCCCTATTTGTTTATTTTTCTAAATACATTCAAATATGTATCCGCTCATGAG
ACAATAACCCTGATAAATGCTTCAATAATATTGAAAAAGGAAGAGTATGAGTATTCAACATTTCCGTGTC
GCCCTTATTCCCTTTTTTGCGGCATTTTGCCTTCCTGTTTTTGCTCACCCAGAAACGCTGGTGAAAGTAA
AAGATGCTGAAGATCAGTTGGGTGCACGAGTGGGTTACATCGAACTGGATCTCAACAGCGGTAAGATCCT
TGAGAGTTTTCGCCCCGAAGAACGTTTTCCAATGATGAGCACTTTTAAAGTTCTGCTATGTGGCGCGGTA
TTATCCCGTATTGACGCCGGGCAAGAGCAACTCGGTCGCCGCATACACTATTCTCAGAATGACTTGGTTG
AGTACTCACCAGTCACAGAAAAGCATCTTACGGATGGCATGACAGTAAGAGAATTATGCAGTGCTGCCAT
AACCATGAGTGATAACACTGCGGCCAACTTACTTCTGACAACGATCGGAGGACCGAAGGAGCTAACCGCT
TTTTTGCACAACATGGGGGATCATGTAACTCGCCTTGATCGTTGGGAACCGGAGCTGAATGAAGCCATAC
CAAACGACGAGCGTGACACCACGATGCCTGTAGCAATGGCAACAACGTTGCGCAAACTATTAACTGGCGA
ACTACTTACTCTAGCTTCCCGGCAACAATTAATAGACTGGATGGAGGCGGATAAAGTTGCAGGACCACTT
CTGCGCTCGGCCCTTCCGGCTGGCTGGTTTATTGCTGATAAATCTGGAGCCGGTGAGCGTGGGTCTCGCG
GTATCATTGCAGCACTGGGGCCAGATGGTAAGCCCTCCCGTATCGTAGTTATCTACACGACGGGGAGTCA
GGCAACTATGGATGAACGAAATAGACAGATCGCTGAGATAGGTGCCTCACTGATTAAGCATTGGTAACTG
TCAGACCAAGTTTACTCATATATACTTTAGATTGATTTAAAACTTCATTTTTAATTTAAAAGGATCTAGG
TGAAGATCCTTTTTGATAATCTCATGACCAAAATCCCTTAACGTGAGTTTTCGTTCCACTGAGCGTCAGA
CCCCGTAGAAAAGATCAAAGGATCTTCTTGAGATCCTTTTTTTCTGCGCGTAATCTGCTGCTTGCAAACA
AAAAAACCACCGCTACCAGCGGTGGTTTGTTTGCCGGATCAAGAGCTACCAACTCTTTTTCCGAAGGTAA
CTGGCTTCAGCAGAGCGCAGATACCAAATACTGTTCTTCTAGTGTAGCCGTAGTTAGGCCACCACTTCAA
GAACTCTGTAGCACCGCCTACATACCTCGCTCTGCTAATCCTGTTACCAGTGGCTGCTGCCAGTGGCGAT
AAGTCGTGTCTTACCGGGTTGGACTCAAGACGATAGTTACCGGATAAGGCGCAGCGGTCGGGCTGAACGG
GGGGTTCGTGCACACAGCCCAGCTTGGAGCGAACGACCTACACCGAACTGAGATACCTACAGCGTGAGCT
ATGAGAAAGCGCCACGCTTCCCGAAGGGAGAAAGGCGGACAGGTATCCGGTAAGCGGCAGGGTCGGAACA
GGAGAGCGCACGAGGGAGCTTCCAGGGGGAAACGCCTGGTATCTTTATAGTCCTGTCGGGTTTCGCCACC
TCTGACTTGAGCGTCGATTTTTGTGATGCTCGTCAGGGGGGCGGAGCCTATGGAAAAACGCCAGCAACGC
GGCCTTTTTACGGTTCCTGGCCTTTTGCTGGCCTTTTGCTCACATGTTCTTTCCTGCGTTATCCCCTGAT
TCTGTGGATAACCGTATTACCGCCTTTGAGTGAGCTGATACCGCTCGCCGCAGCCGAACGACCGAGCGCA
G
